>Addgene plasmid #47334 | pCMV10/3xflag-Clock | addgene full sequence | sequence record 339584 | Addgene NGS Result
GACATTGATTATTGACTAGTTATTAATAGTAATCAATTACGGGGTCATTAGTTCATAGCCCATATATGGA
GTTCCGCGTTACATAACTTACGGTAAATGGCCCGCCTGGCTGACCGCCCAACGACCCCCGCCCATTGACG
TCAATAATGACGTATGTTCCCATAGTAACGCCAATAGGGACTTTCCATTGACGTCAATGGGTGGAGTATT
TACGGTAAACTGCCCACTTGGCAGTACATCAAGTGTATCATATGCCAAGTCCGCCCCCTATTGACGTCAA
TGACGGTAAATGGCCCGCCTGGCATTATGCCCAGTACATGACCTTACGGGACTTTCCTACTTGGCAGTAC
ATCTACGTATTAGTCATCGCTATTACCATGGTGATGCGGTTTTGGCAGTACACCAATGGGCGTGGATAGC
GGTTTGACTCACGGGGATTTCCAAGTCTCCACCCCATTGACGTCAATGGGAGTTTGTTTTGGCACCAAAA
TCAACGGGACTTTCCAAAATGTCGTAATAACCCCGCCCCGTTGACGCAAATGGGCGGTAGGCGTGTACGG
TGGGAGGTCTATATAAGCAGAGCTCGTTTAGTGAACCGTCAGAATTAACCATGGACTACAAAGACCATGA
CGGTGATTATAAAGATCATGACATCGATTACAAGGATGACGATGACAAGCTTGCGGCCGCGATGGTGTTT
ACCGTAAGCTGTAGTAAAATGAGCTCAATTGTTGACAGAGATGACAGTAGTATTTTTGATGGATTGGTGG
AAGAAGATGACAAGGACAAAGCAAAAAGAGTATCTAGAAACAAATCAGAAAAGAAACGTAGAGATCAGTT
CAATGTCCTCATTAAGGAGCTGGGGTCTATGCTTCCTGGTAACGCGAGAAAGATGGACAAGTCTACTGTT
CTACAGAAGAGCATTGATTTTTTGCGCAAACATAAAGAGACCACTGCACAGTCAGATGCTAGTGAGATTC
GACAGGACTGGAAACCCACATTCCTTAGTAATGAAGAGTTTACACAGTTAATGTTAGAGGCTCTTGATGG
TTTTTTTTTAGCGATCATGACAGATGGAAGTATAATATATGTATCTGAGAGTGTAACTTCGTTACTTGAA
CATTTACCATCTGATCTTGTGGATCAAAGTATATTTAATTTTATCCCAGAGGGAGAACATTCAGAGGTTT
ATAAGATACTCTCTACTCATCTGCTGGAAAGTGACTCATTAACCCCTGAGTACTTAAAATCAAAAAATCA
GTTAGAATTCTGTTGTCACATGCTTCGAGGAACAATAGACCCAAAGGAGCCATCCACCTATGAATATGTG
AGATTTATAGGAAATTTTAAATCTTTAACCAGTGTATCAACTTCAACACACAATGGTTTTGAAGGAACTA
TACAACGCACACATAGGCCTTCTTATGAAGATAGAGTTTGTTTTGTAGCTACTGTCAGATTAGCTACACC
TCAGTTCATCAAGGAAATGTGTACTGTTGAAGAACCAAATGAAGAGTTTACATCTAGACACAGTTTAGAA
TGGAAGTTTCTATTTTTAGATCACAGGGCACCACCAATAATAGGCTATTTGCCATTTGAAGTCTTGGGAA
CATCAGGCTATGATTACTATCATGTGGATGACCTAGAAAATCTGGCAAAATGTCACGAGCACTTAATGCA
ATATGGAAAAGGCAAATCGTGTTACTATAGATTCCTGACCAAAGGCCAGCAGTGGATATGGCTTCAGACT
CATTATTATATTACTTACCATCAGTGGAATTCAAGGCCAGAGTTCATTGTTTGTACTCACACTGTAGTAA
GTTATGCAGAAGTTAGGGCTGAAAGACGGCGAGAACTTGGCATTGAAGAGTCTCTTCCTGAGACAGCTGC
TGACAAAAGCCAAGATTCTGGGTCTGACAATCGTATCAACACAGTGAGTCTCAAGGAAGCACTGGAAAGG
TTTGATCACAGCCCAACTCCTTCTGCCTCCTCTAGAAGCTCACGAAAGTCATCTCACACCGCAGTCTCAG
ACCCTTCCTCCACACCGACAAAGATCCCTACTGATACTAGCACTCCTCCCAGACAGCATTTGCCAGCTCA
TGAAAAGATGACACAGCGGAGGTCGTCCTTCAGCAGTCAGTCCATAAACTCCCAGTCAGTTGGTCCATCA
TTAACACAGCCAGCGATGTCTCAAGCTGCAAATTTACCAATTCCACAAGGCATGTCACAGTTTCAGTTTT
CAGCTCAGTTAGGAGCCATGCAGCATCTAAAAGACCAGCTAGAGCAGCGGACACGGATGATAGAGGCAAA
TATTCATCGGCAGCAAGAAGAACTAAGGAAAATTCAAGAGCAACTTCAGATGGTCCATGGTCAAGGGCTA
CAGATGTTTTTGCAGCAATCAAACCCTGGATTGAATTTTGGTTCTGTTCAACTTTCCTCTGGAAATTCTA
ATATCCAGCAACTCACACCTGTAAATATGCAAGGCCAGGTTGTCCCTGCTAACCAGGTTCAGAGTGGACA
TATCAGCACAGGCCAGCACATGATACAGCAACAGACTTTACAAAGTACATCAACTCAGCAGAGTCAACAG
AGTGTAATGAGTGGACACAGTCAGCAGACGTCTCTTCCAAGTCAGACACCGAGCACTCTCACAGCCCCAC
TGTACAATACGATGGTGATTTCCCAGCCTGCAGCTGGGAGCATGGTCCAGATTCCATCCAGTATGCCACA
GAACAGTACCCAGAGTGCTACAGTCACTACGTTCACTCAGGACAGACAGATAAGATTTTCTCAAGGTCAG
CAACTTGTGACCAAATTAGTGACTGCTCCTGTAGCTTGTGGGGCCGTCATGGTACCAAGTACCATGCTTA
TGGGTCAGGTGGTGACTGCCTATCCTACCTTCGCCACACAACAGCAGCAGGCACAGACATTATCGGTAAC
ACAACAGCAGCAGCAGCAGCAGCAGCAGCCACCACAGCAACAGCAACAACAACAGCAGAGTTCCCAGGAA
CAGCAGCTTCCTTCAGTTCAGCAGCCAGCTCAGGCCCAGCTGGGCCAGCCACCACAGCAGTTCTTACAGA
CATCTAGGTTGCTCCACGGGAATCCTTCGACACAGCTCATCCTCTCTGCTGCCTTTCCACTACAACAGAG
CACTTTCCCTCCTTCGCACCACCAGCAACACCAGCCTCAGCAGCAACAGCAGCTTCCTCGGCACAGGACT
GACAGCCTGACTGACCCTTCCAAGGTCCAGCCACAGTAGAGATCTGATATCGGTACCAGTCGACTCTAGA
GGATCCCGGGTGGCATCCCTGTGACCCCTCCCCAGTGCCTCTCCTGGCCCTGGAAGTTGCCACTCCAGTG
CCCACCAGCCTTGTCCTAATAAAATTAAGTTGCATCATTTTGTCTGACTAGGTGTCCTTCTATAATATTA
TGGGGTGGAGGGGGGTGGTATGGAGCAAGGGGCAAGTTGGGAAGACAACCTGTAGGGCCTGCGGGGTCTA
TTGGGAACCAAGCTGGAGTGCAGTGGCACAATCTTGGCTCACTGCAATCTCCGCCTCCTGGGTTCAAGCG
ATTCTCCTGCCTCAGCCTCCCGAGTTGTTGGGATTCCAGGCATGCATGACCAGGCTCAGCTAATTTTTGT
TTTTTTGGTAGAGACGGGGTTTCACCATATTGGCCAGGCTGGTCTCCAACTCCTAATCTCAGGTGATCTA
CCCACCTTGGCCTCCCAAATTGCTGGGATTACAGGCGTGAACCACTGCTCCCTTCCCTGTCCTTCTGATT
TTAAAATAACTATACCAGCAGGAGGACGTCCAGACACAGCATAGGCTACCTGGCCATGCCCAACCGGTGG
GACATTTGAGTTGCTTGCTTGGCACTGTCCTCTCATGCGTTGGGTCCACTCAGTAGATGCCTGTTGAATT
GGGTACGCGGCCAGCTTGGCTGTGGAATGTGTGTCAGTTAGGGTGTGGAAAGTCCCCAGGCTCCCCAGCA
GGCAGAAGTATGCAAAGCATGCATCTCAATTAGTCAGCAACCAGGTGTGGAAAGTCCCCAGGCTCCCCAG
CAGGCAGAAGTATGCAAAGCATGCATCTCAATTAGTCAGCAACCATAGTCCCGCCCCTAACTCCGCCCAT
CCCGCCCCTAACTCCGCCCAGTTCCGCCCATTCTCCGCCCCATGGCTGACTAATTTTTTTTATTTATGCA
GAGGCCGAGGCCGCCTCGGCCTCTGAGCTATTCCAGAAGTAGTGAGGAGGCTTTTTTGGAGGAATTGATC
AGCTTGGGATCTGATCAAGAGACAGGATGAGGATCGTTTCGCATGATTGAACAAGATGGATTGCACGCAG
GTTCTCCGGCCGCTTGGGTGGAGAGGCTATTCGGCTATGACTGGGCACAACAGACAATCGGCTGCTCTGA
TGCCGCCGTGTTCCGGCTGTCAGCGCAGGGGCGCCCGGTTCTTTTTGTCAAGACCGACCTGTCCGGTGCC
CTGAATGAACTGCAGGACGAGGCAGCGCGGCTATCGTGGCTGGCCACGACGGGCGTTCCTTGCGCAGCTG
TGCTCGACGTTGTCACTGAAGCGGGAAGGGACTGGCTGCTATTGGGCGAAGTGCCGGGGCAGGATCTCCT
GTCATCTCACCTTGCTCCTGCCGAGAAAGTATCCATCATGGCTGATGCAATGCGGCGGCTGCATACGCTT
GATCCGGCTACCTGCCCATTCGACCACCAAGCGAAACATCGCATCGAGCGAGCACGTACTCGGATGGAAG
CCGGTCTTGTCGATCAGGATGATCTGGACGAAGAGCATCAGGGGCTCGCGCCAGCCGAACTGTTCGCCAG
GCTCAAGGCGCGCATGCCCGACGGCGAGGATCTCGTCGTGACCCATGGCGATGCCTGCTTGCCGAATATC
ATGGTGGAAAATGGCCGCTTTTCTGGATTCATCGACTGTGGCCGGCTGGGTGTGGCGGACCGCTATCAGG
ACATAGCGTTGGCTACCCGTGATATTGCTGAAGAGCTTGGCGGCGAATGGGCTGACCGCTTCCTCGTGCT
TTACGGTATCGCCGCTCCCGATTCGCAGCGCATCGCCTTCTATCGCCTTCTTGACGAGTTCTTCTGAGCG
GGACTCTGGGGTTCGAAATGACCGACCAAGCGACGCCCAACCTGCCATCACGAGATTTCGATTCCACCGC
CGCCTTCTATGAAAGGTTGGGCTTCGGAATCGTTTTCCGGGACGCCGGCTGGATGATCCTCCAGCGCGGG
GATCTCATGCTGGAGTTCTTCGCCCACCCCGGGCTCGATCCCCTCGCGAGTTGGTTCAGCTGCTGCCTGA
GGCTGGACGACCTCGCGGAGTTCTACCGGCAGTGCAAATCCGTCGGCATCCAGGAAACCAGCAGCGGCTA
TCCGCGCATCCATGCCCCCGAACTGCAGGAGTGGGGAGGCACGATGGCCGCTTTGGTCGACCCGGACGGG
ACGCTCCTGCGCCTGATACAGAACGAATTGCTTGCAGGCATCTCATGAGTGTGTCTTCCCGTTTTCCGCC
TGAGGTCACTGCGTGGATGGAGCGCTGGCGCCTGCTGCGCGACGGCGAGCTGCTCACCACCCACTCGCCA
AGCTGGAACCGTAAAAAGGCCGCGTTGCTGGCGTTTTTCCATAGGCTCCGCCGATCATAATCAGCCATAC
CACATTTGTAGAGGTTTTACTTGCTTTAAAAAACCTCCCACACCTCCCCCTGAACCTGAAACATAAAATG
AATGCAATTGTTGTTGTTAACTTGTTTATTGCAGCTTATAATGGTTACAAATAAAGCAATAGCATCACAA
ATTTCACAAATAAAGCATTTTTTTCACTGCATTCTAGTTGTGGTTTGTCCAAACTCATCAATGTATCTTA
TCATGTCTGGATCAATTCCCTATAGTGAGTCGTATTAAATTCGTAATCATGTCATAGCTGTTTCCTGTGT
GAAATTGTTATCCGCTCACAATTCCACACAACATACGAGCCGGAAGCATAAAGTGTAAAGCCTGGGGTGC
CTAATGAGTGAGCTAACTCACATTAATTGCGTTGCGCTCACTGCCCGCTTTCCAGTCGGGAAACCTGTCG
TGCCAGCTGCATTAATGAATCGGCCAACGCGCGGGGAGAGGCGGTTTGCGTATTGGGCGCTCTTCCGCTT
CCTCGCTCACTGACTCGCTGCGCTCGGTCGTTCGGCTGCGGCGAGCGGTATCAGCTCACTCAAAGGCGGT
AATACGGTTATCCACAGAATCAGGGGATAACGCAGGAAAGAACATGTGAGCAAAAGGCCAGCAAAAGGCC
AGGAACCGTAAAAAGGCCGCGTTGCTGGCGTTTTTCCATAGGCTCCGCCCCCCTGACGAGCATCACAAAA
ATCGACGCTCAAGTCAGAGGTGGCGAAACCCGACAGGACTATAAAGATACCAGGCGTTTCCCCCTGGAAG
CTCCCTCGTGCGCTCTCCTGTTCCGACCCTGCCGCTTACCGGATACCTGTCCGCCTTTCTCCCTTCGGGA
AGCGTGGCGCTTTCTCATAGCTCACGCTGTAGGTATCTCAGTTCGGTGTAGGTCGTTCGCTCCAAGCTGG
GCTGTGTGCACGAACCCCCCGTTCAGCCCGACCGCTGCGCCTTATCCGGTAACTATCGTCTTGAGTCCAA
CCCGGTAAGACACGACTTATCGCCACTGGCAGCAGCCACTGGTAACAGGATTAGCAGAGCGAGGTATGTA
GGCGGTGCTACAGAGTTCTTGAAGTGGTGGCCTAACTACGGCTACACTAGAAGAACAGTATTTGGTATCT
GCGCTCTGCTGAAGCCAGTTACCTTCGGAAAAAGAGTTGGTAGCTCTTGATCCGGCAAACAAACCACCGC
TGGTAGCGGTGGTTTTTTTGTTTGCAAGCAGCAGATTACGCGCAGAAAAAAAGGATCTCAAGAAGATCCT
TTGATCTTTTCTACGGGGTCTGACGCTCAGTGGAACGAAAACTCACGTTAAGGGATTTTGGTCATGAGAT
TATCAAAAAGGATCTTCACCTAGATCCTTTTAAATTAAAAATGAAGTTTTAAATCAATCTAAAGTATATA
TGAGTAAACTTGGTCTGACAGTTACCAATGCTTAATCAGTGAGGCACCTATCTCAGCGATCTGTCTATTT
CGTTCATCCATAGTTGCCTGACTCCCCGTCGTGTAGATAACTACGATACGGGAGGGCTTACCATCTGGCC
CCAGTGCTGCAATGATACCGCGAGACCCACGCTCACCGGCTCCAGATTTATCAGCAATAAACCAGCCAGC
CGGAAGGGCCGAGCGCAGAAGTGGTCCTGCAACTTTATCCGCCTCCATCCAGTCTATTAATTGTTGCCGG
GAAGCTAGAGTAAGTAGTTCGCCAGTTAATAGTTTGCGCAACGTTGTTGCCATTGCTACAGGCATCGTGG
TGTCACGCTCGTCGTTTGGTATGGCTTCATTCAGCTCCGGTTCCCAACGATCAAGGCGAGTTACATGATC
CCCCATGTTGTGCAAAAAAGCGGTTAGCTCCTTCGGTCCTCCGATCGTTGTCAGAAGTAAGTTGGCCGCA
GTGTTATCACTCATGGTTATGGCAGCACTGCATAATTCTCTTACTGTCATGCCATCCGTAAGATGCTTTT
CTGTGACTGGTGAGTACTCAACCAAGTCATTCTGAGAATAGTGTATGCGGCGACCGAGTTGCTCTTGCCC
GGCGTCAATACGGGATAATACCGCGCCACATAGCAGAACTTTAAAAGTGCTCATCATTGGAAAACGTTCT
TCGGGGCGAAAACTCTCAAGGATCTTACCGCTGTTGAGATCCAGTTCGATGTAACCCACTCGTGCACCCA
ACTGATCTTCAGCATCTTTTACTTTCACCAGCGTTTCTGGGTGAGCAAAAACAGGAAGGCAAAATGCCGC
AAAAAAGGGAATAAGGGCGACACGGAAATGTTGAATACTCATACTCTTCCTTTTTCAATATTATTGAAGC
ATTTATCAGGGTTATTGTCTCATGAGCGGATACATATTTGAATGTATTTAGAAAAATAAACAAATAGGGG
TTCCGCGCACATTTCCCCGAAAAGTGCCACCTG
[124 nt withheld, positions 8084-8207]
C
[91 nt withheld, positions 8209-8299]
A
[49 nt withheld, positions 8301-8349]
CCTTTGACGTTGGAGTCCACGTTCTTT
[37 nt withheld, positions 8377-8413]
ACCCTATCTCGGTCTATTCTTTTGATTTATAAGGGATTTTGCCGATTTCGGCCTATTGGTTAAAAAATGA
GCTGATTTAACAAAAATTTAACGCGAATTTTAACAAAATATTAACGCTTACAATTTCCATTCGCCATTCA
GGCTGCGCAACTGTTGGGAAGGGCGATCGGTGCGGGCCTCTTCGCTATTACGCCAGCTGGCGAAAGGGGG
ATGTGCTGCAAGGCGATTAAGTTGGGTAACGCCAGGGTTTTCCCAGTCACGACGTTGTAAAACGACGGCC
AGTGCCAAGCTGATCTATACATTGAATCAATATTGGCAATTAGCCATATTAGTCATTGGTTATATAGCAT
AAATCAATATTGGCTATTGGCCATTGCATACGTTGTATCTATATCATAATATGTACATTTATATTGGCTC
ATGTCCAATATGACCGCCATGTT
Features (pLannotate 1.2.2; 23 found; start..end, strand, type, name):
      1..380     +  enhancer       CMV enhancer: human cytomegalovirus immediate early enhancer
    382..581     +  promoter       CMV promoter: human cytomegalovirus (CMV) immediate early promoter
    614..679     +  CDS            3xFLAG: three tandem FLAG® epitope tags, followed by an enterokinase cleavage site
    692..3256    +  CDS            Clock: CLOCK_MOUSE - Experimental evidence at protein level: Swiss-Prot protein existence level 1. Transcriptional activator which forms a core component of the circadian clock. The circadian clock, an internal time-keeping system, regulates various physiological processes through the generation of approximately 24 hour circadian rhythms in gene expression, which are translated into rhythms in metabolism and behavior. It is derived from the Latin roots 'circa' (about) and 'diem' (day) and acts as an important regulator of a wide array of physiological functions including metabolism, sleep, body tempe
   3279..3297    -  misc_feature   MCS (fragment): pUC18/19 multiple cloning site
   3298..3920    +  polyA_signal   hGH poly(A) signal: human growth hormone polyadenylation signal
   3962..4259    +  promoter       SV40 promoter: SV40 enhancer and early promoter
   4313..5104    +  CDS            neo: KKA2_KLEPN - Also known as kan, nptII. Experimental evidence at protein level: Swiss-Prot protein existence level 1. Resistance to kanamycin, neomycin, paromomycin, ribostamycin, butirosin and gentamicin B. From Klebsiella pneumoniae.
   5128..5505    +  CDS            ble: BLE_KLEPN - Experimental evidence at protein level: Swiss-Prot protein existence level 1. Binding protein with a strong affinity to the bleomycin family of antibiotics. Binds to CL990; an antimitotic-antibiotic compound. From Klebsiella pneumoniae.
   5547..5606    +  CDS            str (fragment): STR_KLEPN - Protein inferred from homology: Swiss-Prot protein existence level 3. The aminoglycoside phosphotransferases achieve inactivation of their antibiotic substrates by phosphorylation. From Klebsiella pneumoniae.
   5629..5652    -  rep_origin     CloDF13 ori (fragment): Plasmids containing the CloDF13 (CDF) origin of replication can be propagated in E. coli cells that contain additional plasmids with compatible origins.
   5653..5736    +  CDS            large T antigen (fragment): large T antigen from SV40 (simian virus 40)
   5759..5893    +  polyA_signal   SV40 poly(A) signal: SV40 polyadenylation signal
   5899..5917    -  promoter       T7 promoter: promoter for bacteriophage T7 RNA polymerase
   5955..5971    -  protein_bind   lac operator: The lac repressor binds to the lac operator to inhibit transcription in E. coli. This inhibition can be relieved by adding lactose or isopropyl-β-D-thiogalactopyranoside (IPTG). lac repressor encoded by lacI
   5979..6009    -  promoter       lac promoter: promoter for the E. coli lac operon
   6024..6045    -  protein_bind   CAP binding site: CAP binding activates transcription in the presence of cAMP. E. coli catabolite activator protein
   6058..6150    -  CDS            lacI (fragment): lac repressor; lacI; The lac repressor binds to the lac operator to inhibit transcription in E. coli. This inhibition can be relieved by adding lactose or isopropyl-β-D-thiogalactopyranoside (IPTG).
   6333..6921    -  rep_origin     ori: high-copy-number ColE1/pMB1/pBR322/pUC origin of replication
   7092..7952    -  CDS            AmpR: β-lactamase; bla; confers resistance to ampicillin, carbenicillin, and related antibiotics
   7953..8057    -  promoter       AmpR promoter: bla
   8084..8512    +  rep_origin     f1 ori (sequence partly withheld): f1 bacteriophage origin of replication; arrow indicates direction of (+) strand synthesis
   8543..8697    -  CDS            lacZα (fragment): LacZα fragment of β-galactosidase; lacZ fragment
