[The description below was written by a language model from this plasmid's Addgene catalogue record and pLannotate feature annotations shown in this document.]
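Description:
pCMV10/3xflag-Clock is a mammalian expression plasmid built on the commercial p3XFLAG-CMV-10-type backbone (recorded as pCMV103Xflag) and carries full-length mouse Clock fused at its N-terminus to a triple FLAG epitope. The catalogue lists a total size of about 9 kb, and the sequenced record is 8,856 nt. In E. coli the plasmid replicates from a high-copy ColE1/pUC-type origin and is selected with ampicillin through the β-lactamase gene. An f1 origin is also present, which allows single-stranded DNA production. Short fragments of lac regulatory elements, lacZα, a T7 promoter and other sequences in the annotation appear to be backbone remnants rather than functional parts.

The expression cassette consists of the human cytomegalovirus immediate-early enhancer and promoter, followed by the 3xFLAG coding sequence, which includes an enterokinase cleavage site. This is followed by the Clock open reading frame, cloned between NotI and BglII sites that were both preserved, and a human growth hormone polyadenylation signal terminates the transcript. A second cassette places the neomycin phosphotransferase gene under the SV40 enhancer/early promoter with an SV40 poly(A) signal, which would permit G418 selection of stably transfected mammalian cells. The adjacent ble and partial str annotations reflect the Tn5-derived origin of this marker region.

CLOCK is a transcriptional activator and core component of the circadian oscillator that acts as a heterodimer with BMAL1. The plasmid was deposited with a structural study of the CLOCK:BMAL1 complex. It suits strong constitutive expression of FLAG-tagged CLOCK in transfected mammalian cells, with the tag available for immunodetection or immunoprecipitation, although the record does not specify particular assays.
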