Addgene plasmid #47334: pCMV10/3xflag-Clock
Purpose: full length clock in pCMV10 with 3x flag at the N-terminus
Depositing lab: Joseph Takahashi. Depositing organization: University of Texas Southwestern Medical Center. Publication: Crystal structure of the heterodimeric CLOCK:BMAL1 transcriptional activator complex. Huang N, Chelliah Y, Shan Y, Taylor CA, Yoo SH, Partch C, Green CB, Zhang H, Takahashi JS. Science. 2012 Jul 13;337(6091):189-94. doi: 10.1126/science.1222804. Epub 2012 May 31. PubMed 22653727.
Backbone
  Vector backbone: pCMV103Xflag
  Backbone manufacturer: sigma
  Backbone size w/o insert (bp): 6300
  Total vector size (bp): 9000
  Vector type: Mammalian Expression
Growth in bacteria
  Bacterial resistance: Ampicillin, 100 μg/mL
  Growth temperature: 37°C
  Growth strain: DH5alpha
  Copy number: Unknown
Gene/Insert
  Gene/Insert name: clock
  Species: M. musculus (mouse)
  Promoter: CMV
  Tag / fusion protein: 3x Flag
  Cloning method: Restriction Enzyme; 5′ cloning site NotI (not destroyed); 3′ cloning site BglII (not destroyed)
  Sequencing primers: 5′ CMV-F
Terms and licenses: Academic/Nonprofit Terms; Industry Terms: Not Available to Industry
How to cite: pCMV10/3xflag-Clock was a gift from Joseph Takahashi (Addgene plasmid # 47334 ; http://n2t.net/addgene:47334 ; RRID:Addgene_47334)
