>Addgene plasmid #47334 | pCMV10/3xflag-Clock | addgene partial sequence | sequence record 69296 | cmv-fwd
GTGAACCGTCAGAATTAACCATGGACTACAAAGACCATGACGGTGATTATAAAGATCATGACATCGATTA
CAAGGATGACGATGACAAGCTTGCGGCCGCGATGGTGTTTACCGTAAGCTGTAGTAAAATGAGCTCAATT
GTTGACAGAGATGACAGTAGTATTTTTGATGGATTGGTGGAAGAAGATGACAAGGACAAAGCAAAAAGAG
TATCTAGAAACAAATCAGAAAAGAAACGTAGAGATCAGTTCAATGTCCTCATTAAGGAGCTGGGGTCTAT
GCTTCCTGGTAACGCGAGAAAGATGGACAAGTCTACTGTTCTACAGAAGAGCATTGATTTTTTGCGCAAA
CATAAAGAGACCACTGCACAGTCAGATGCTAGTGAGATTCGACAGGACTGGAAACCCACATTCCTTAGTA
ATGAAGAGTTTACACAGTTAATGTTAGAGGCTCTTGATGGTTTTTTTTTAGCGATCATGACAGATGGAAG
TATAATATATGTATCTGAGAGTGTAACTTCGTTACTTGAACATTTACCATCTGATCTTGTGGATCAAAGT
ATATTTAATTTTATCCCAGAGGGAGAACATTCAGAGGTTTATAAGATACTCTCTACTCATCTGCTGGAAA
GTGACTCATTAACCCCTGAGTACTTAAAATCAAAAAATCAGTTAGAATTCTGTTGTCACATGCTTCGAGG
AACAATAGACCCAAAGGAGCCATCCACCTATGAATATGTGAGATTTATAGGAAATTTTAAATCTTTAACC
AGTGTATCAACTTCAACACACAATGGTTTTGAAGGAACTATACAACGCACACATAGGCCTTCTTATGAAG
ATAGAGTTTGTTTTGTAGCTACTGTCA
